Addgene plasmid #79025: pREP81xN_ccdB
Purpose: (Empty Backbone) Gateway destination vector for S. pombe. Allow N-terminal tag(s) to be introduced using MCS. attR1-CmR-ccdB-attR2 cassette, nmt1** (AT) promoter, LEU2 selection
Depositing lab: Göran Akusjärvi & Pernilla Bjerling. Depositing organization: Uppsala University.
Backbone
  Vector backbone: pREP-X
  Backbone manufacturer: Basi, et al., PMID 8422997
  Vector type: Yeast Expression
  Selectable markers: LEU2
Growth in bacteria
  Bacterial resistance: Chloramphenicol and Ampicillin, 25 & 100 μg/mL
  Growth temperature: 37°C
  Growth strain: ccdB Survival
  Copy number: Unknown
Gene/Insert
  Gene/Insert name: None
Terms and licenses: Academic/Nonprofit Terms; Industry Terms: Not Available to Industry
Depositor comments: MCS is in front of attR1 element and contains SpeI and NdeI restriction sites. nmt1/nmt1*/nmt1** - thiamine repressible promoter wt/weak/very weak, correspondingly. MCS-attR1-CmR-ccdB-attR2 cassette was introduced into pREP-X vectors by XhoI sites.
How to cite: pREP81xN_ccdB was a gift from Göran Akusjärvi & Pernilla Bjerling (Addgene plasmid # 79025 ; http://n2t.net/addgene:79025 ; RRID:Addgene_79025)
