[The description below was written by a language model from this plasmid's Addgene catalogue record and pLannotate feature annotations shown in this document.]
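Description:
pREP81xN_ccdB is an empty Gateway destination vector for episomal protein expression in the fission yeast Schizosaccharomyces pombe, built on the pREP-X backbone (about 10.5 kb). In yeast it replicates through the S. pombe ars1 autonomously replicating sequence and is selected with the S. cerevisiae LEU2 marker, driven by its own promoter, which provides leucine prototrophy. In E. coli it carries a high-copy ColE1/pUC-type origin, an f1 phage origin and ampicillin resistance. The Gateway cassette adds chloramphenicol resistance, so the unrecombined plasmid is selected on both antibiotics. Because it encodes the gyrase poison CcdB, it has to be propagated in a ccdB-tolerant strain.

Expression is driven by a thiamine-repressible nmt1 promoter. The depositor describes it as the nmt1** variant, the very weak version of the series, suited to low-level, regulatable expression. The automated annotation instead labels this region as the medium-strength P41 mutant, probably because the variants are nearly identical, and the depositor's designation matches the "81" in the name. Downstream lies a short multiple cloning site with SpeI and NdeI sites, followed by the attR1-CmR-ccdB-attR2 cassette, which was inserted into the backbone through XhoI sites. An LR recombination with an entry clone replaces the CmR-ccdB segment with the gene of interest, and ccdB counter-selects against unrecombined vector in standard E. coli strains. Because the cloning site sits ahead of attR1, users can first insert one or more N-terminal tags there, creating customised destination vectors for tagged expression. The small lacZα, lacI, rop, bom, hus5 and NFS1 fragments in the feature table appear to be backbone remnants or sequence flanking the cloned yeast elements, not functional parts.
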