Features (pLannotate 1.2.2; 28 found; start..end, strand, type, name):
      1..23      -  misc_feature   MCS (fragment): pUC18/19 multiple cloning site
     49..1200    +  promoter       nmt1 P41 promoter: mutant nmt1 promoter from Schizosaccharomyces pombe, conferring medium strength thiamine-repressible expression
   1222..1346    +  protein_bind   attR1: mutant version of attR; recombination site for the Gateway® LR reaction LR Clonase™
   1371..1401    +  promoter       lac UV5 promoter: E. coli lac promoter with an "up" mutation
   1425..1454    +  promoter       cat promoter (fragment): promoter of the E. coli cat gene encoding chloramphenicol acetyltransferase
   1455..2114    +  CDS            CmR: chloramphenicol acetyltransferase; cat; confers resistance to chloramphenicol
   2293..2451    +  CDS            ccdA (fragment): CCDA_ECO57 - Also known as H, letA. Experimental evidence at protein level: Swiss-Prot protein existence level 1. Antitoxin component of a type II toxin-antitoxin (TA) system which inhibits the post-segregational killing (PSK) of plasmid-free cells, also referred to as a plasmid addiction system. Binds to and blocks the activity of CcdB; will also remove bound CcdB protein from the CcdB-GyrA complex by forming a CcdA-CcdB complex, a process termed rejuvenation. Functions as a transcriptional corepressor for the ccdAB operon, repression also requires CcdB (By similarity). From Escherichia coli
   2456..2758    +  CDS            ccdB: CCDB_ECOLI - Also known as G, letB, letD. Experimental evidence at protein level: Swiss-Prot protein existence level 1. Toxic component of a type II toxin-antitoxin (TA) system, functioning in plasmid maintainence. Responsible for the post- segregational killing (PSK) of plasmid-free cells, also referred to as a plasmid addiction system. Half-life of over 2 hours. Cell killing by CcdB is accompanied by filamentation, defects in chromosome and plasmid segregation, defects in cell division, formation of anucleate cells, decreased DNA synthesis and plasmid loss. Interferes with the activity of DN
   2802..2926    -  protein_bind   attR2: mutant version of attR; recombination site for the Gateway® LR reaction LR Clonase™
   4031..4814    -  rep_origin     ars1: Schizosaccharomyces pombe autonomously replicating sequence ars1
   4975..5040    +  CDS            hus5 (fragment): UBC9_SCHPO - Also known as ubc9. Experimental evidence at protein level: Swiss-Prot protein existence level 1. Catalyzes the covalent attachment of ubiquitin-like protein SUMO/Smt3 to other proteins. Required for efficient recovery from DNA damage or S-phase arrest and normal mitosis. This may be as part of a checkpoint independent recovery process. From Schizosaccharomyces pombe (strain 972 / ATCC 24843) (Fission yeast).
   5094..5162    +  CDS            hus5 (fragment): UBC9_SCHPO - Also known as ubc9. Experimental evidence at protein level: Swiss-Prot protein existence level 1. Catalyzes the covalent attachment of ubiquitin-like protein SUMO/Smt3 to other proteins. Required for efficient recovery from DNA damage or S-phase arrest and normal mitosis. This may be as part of a checkpoint independent recovery process. From Schizosaccharomyces pombe (strain 972 / ATCC 24843) (Fission yeast).
   5160..5317    +  CDS            lacZα (fragment): LacZα fragment of β-galactosidase; lacZ fragment
   5323..5374    -  misc_feature   bom (fragment): basis of mobility region from pBR322
   5393..5848    +  rep_origin     f1 ori (sequence partly withheld): f1 bacteriophage origin of replication; arrow indicates direction of (+) strand synthesis
   5849..5898    -  misc_feature   bom (fragment): basis of mobility region from pBR322
   6000..6035    -  CDS            rop (fragment): Rop protein, which maintains plasmids at low copy number; rop
   6130..6234    +  promoter       AmpR promoter: bla
   6235..7095    +  CDS            AmpR: β-lactamase; bla; confers resistance to ampicillin, carbenicillin, and related antibiotics
   7266..7854    +  rep_origin     ori: high-copy-number ColE1/pMB1/pBR322/pUC origin of replication
   8037..8129    +  CDS            lacI (fragment): lac repressor; lacI; The lac repressor binds to the lac operator to inhibit transcription in E. coli. This inhibition can be relieved by adding lactose or isopropyl-β-D-thiogalactopyranoside (IPTG).
   8142..8163    +  protein_bind   CAP binding site: CAP binding activates transcription in the presence of cAMP. E. coli catabolite activator protein
   8178..8208    +  promoter       lac promoter: promoter for the E. coli lac operon
   8216..8232    +  protein_bind   lac operator: The lac repressor binds to the lac operator to inhibit transcription in E. coli. This inhibition can be relieved by adding lactose or isopropyl-β-D-thiogalactopyranoside (IPTG). lac repressor encoded by lacI
   8279..8395    +  CDS            NFS1 (fragment): NFS1_YEAST - Also known as SPL1 From Saccharomyces cerevisiae (strain ATCC 204508 / S288c) (Baker's yeast).
   8757..9851    -  CDS            LEU2: 3-isopropylmalate dehydrogenase, required for leucine biosynthesis; S. cerevisiae LEU2; yeast auxotrophic marker
   9864..10268   -  promoter       LEU2 promoter: S. cerevisiae LEU2
  10408..10485   -  CDS            YO192_YEAST (fragment): Experimental evidence at protein level: Swiss-Prot protein existence level 1. From Saccharomyces cerevisiae (strain ATCC 204508 / S288c) (Baker's yeast).
>Addgene plasmid #79025 | pREP81xN_ccdB | depositor full sequence | sequence record 151959 | pREP81xN_ccdB sequence 10509 bps
AAGCTTGCATGCCTGCAGGTCGATCGACTCTAGAGGATCAGAAAATTATCGCCATAAAAGACAGAATAAG
TCATCAGCGGTTGTTTCATTTCCTATATTTTTTTTTTATTTTTTTATTTTTTAATAAGGGAAAATTTAAC
GTCTAAGGATACAGAAGATTGTTAGCACATTAAAGTAATAAAGGCTTAAGTAGTAAGTGCCTTAGCATGT
TATTGTATTTCAAAGGACATAATCTAAAATAATAACAATATCATTTCTCACAAGTTATTCAATTTTCTTT
TTTTTTTCTAATAATATCAAGAATGTATTATTTGTTTGACATAAGTCAACTAATTTATTTAATATGCTGG
ATTAATCTTGCAGACATGTAAATTAACAAGTTTTAGTCAAATAACGTTGAAGTTTCAATGAACTCAAATA
ATTTCTCTTTTTTTTTATATAACTCTAATCTGATTTATATTTTCCGCAGGGATCAACTGAAGTTATGACA
TTTGGATTGGATCACTTATAACCTTGGTCGCCAAATAATACAAAAATCAGCGTTATAAAACAAAGAAGGT
TTTTGTTAAGAAATTAATCCTCTTTCTTGATAAGAAAGTTGAACCGAAATTGCAGATACTGATATATGAA
AATAATACCCACAATTTTGGGAATAGCGCAAGCCTCAATTTAAACAATAGGTGAGGACACATGATAATGA
CCTCAATGATTGTTAGAAGAAAAGAGCCTCATTACAAAATCGAAAAATGAATGGTTGGGTACAAGTTTCC
AAAACATGGTAAAGTGGACTTTGCGTATGAGACGTAAATAGAAAAAAACACTTGTTATATGTTTTCTAGA
ATTATTGTTGTCTCTTTATGGTTGGATGATGCAAAATAGTAATTTCGGTTAGTTGCTGTAAAACACCACG
AGACAAATAGATATGGATATTTATTAAATCAGGAAAAACGTAACTCTCGGCTACTGGATGGTTCAGTCAC
CCAACGATTACTGGGGAGAGAAAACAGGGCAAAAGCAAAGCTTAAAGGAATCCGATTGTCATTCGGCAAT
GTGCAGCGAAACTAAAAACCGGATAATGGACCTGTTAATCGAAACATTGAAGATGGAAGAGGAATCCTGG
CATATCATCAATTGAATAAGTTGAATTAATTATTTCAATCTCATTCTCACTTTCTGACTTATAGTCGCTT
TGTTAAATCATACCTCGAGACTAGTCATATGACAAGTTTGTACAAAAAAGCTGAACGAGAAACGTAAAAT
GATATAAATATCAATATATTAAATTAGATTTTGCATAAAAAACAGACTACATAATACTGTAAAACACAAC
ATATCCAGTCACTATGGCGGCCGCATTAGGCACCCCAGGCTTTACACTTTATGCTTCCGGCTCGTATAAT
GTGTGGATTTTGAGTTAGGATCCGTCGAGATTTTCAGGAGCTAAGGAAGCTAAAATGGAGAAAAAAATCA
CTGGATATACCACCGTTGATATATCCCAATGGCATCGTAAAGAACATTTTGAGGCATTTCAGTCAGTTGC
TCAATGTACCTATAACCAGACCGTTCAGCTGGATATTACGGCCTTTTTAAAGACCGTAAAGAAAAATAAG
CACAAGTTTTATCCGGCCTTTATTCACATTCTTGCCCGCCTGATGAATGCTCATCCGGAATTCCGTATGG
CAATGAAAGACGGTGAGCTGGTGATATGGGATAGTGTTCACCCTTGTTACACCGTTTTCCATGAGCAAAC
TGAAACGTTTTCATCGCTCTGGAGTGAATACCACGACGATTTCCGGCAGTTTCTACACATATATTCGCAA
GATGTGGCGTGTTACGGTGAAAACCTGGCCTATTTCCCTAAAGGGTTTATTGAGAATATGTTTTTCGTCT
CAGCCAATCCCTGGGTGAGTTTCACCAGTTTTGATTTAAACGTGGCCAATATGGACAACTTCTTCGCCCC
CGTTTTCACCATGGGCAAATATTATACGCAAGGCGACAAGGTGCTGATGCCGCTGGCGATTCAGGTTCAT
CATGCCGTTTGTGATGGCTTCCATGTCGGCAGAATGCTTAATGAATTACAACAGTACTGCGATGAGTGGC
AGGGCGGGGCGTAATCTAGAGGATCCGGCTTACTAAAAGCCAGATAACAGTATGCGTATTTGCGCGCTGA
TTTTTGCGGTATAAGAATATATACTGATATGTATACCCGAAGTATGTCAAAAAGAGGTATGCTATGAAGC
AGCGTATTACAGTGACAGTTGACAGCGACAGCTATCAGTTGCTCAAGGCATATATGATGTCAATATCTCC
GGTCTGGTAAGCACAACCATGCAGAATGAAGCCCGTCGTCTGCGTGCCGAACGCTGGAAAGCGGAAAATC
AGGAAGGGATGGCTGAGGTCGCCCGGTTTATTGAAATGAACGGCTCTTTTGCTGACGAGAACAGGGGCTG
GTGAAATGCAGTTTAAGGTTTACACCTATAAAAGAGAGAGCCGTTATCGTCTGTTTGTGGATGTACAGAG
TGATATTATTGACACGCCCGGGCGACGGATGGTGATCCCCCTGGCCAGTGCACGTCTGCTGTCAGATAAA
GTCTCCCGTGAACTTTACCCGGTGGTGCATATCGGGGATGAAAGCTGGCGCATGATGACCACCGATATGG
CCAGTGTGCCGGTCTCCGTTATCGGGGAAGAAGTGGCTGATCTCAGCCACCGCGAAAATGACATCAAAAA
CGCCATTAACCTGATGTTCTGGGGAATATAAATGTCAGGCTCCCTTATACACAGCCAGTCTGCAGGTCGA
CCATAGTGACTGGATATGTTGTGTTTTACAGTATTATGTAGTCTGTTTTTTATGCAAAATCTAATTTAAT
ATATTGATATTTATATCATTTTACGTTTCTCGTTCAGCTTTCTTGTACAAAGTGGTCTCGAGCCCGGGCG
GCCGCTAACTAACTAAGGGTAAAAGGAATGTCTCCCTTGCCAGTACTGCTAGGGTTTTTCTTTCAAACTA
TGGAAGCCCATTCAAGCTGCATATTACGATTTTGTTTTTCGCTTTTAGAAAGTGGTTTAGATGAGATAAT
AGAAAAATTCTTGATCTCCGACAACGAGTACTTTTATTTTTTTTGCTAATCACTTTACTCAATATTAGCT
CGAAATCGTAGAAACGTAGACGGGTGCGGGATACCGAGTGGTGTAGTTAAGAATTTTTATAAACCACGTG
GCCCAAAAATATGAACCCAAAACGTTTATACATGAGTATACTTTAAGAAGGCTATACCCCTTCGTGTTAG
ATGTAGTTTTAGCTACCCAACCCGAGTCTATGAGCTTGACTTCAGATGTAGAAGGCATTAAATCGTTTTG
AATATTAATTAAAAAACGATGAAAATTAAATATTTAAAAGCAATCATACGCTGAAAATTTAGTGCTGTGG
CTAATCCTTCAACATGGAAATGCCATAAAAGTGACTTTGACAAAAAAAAAAGTATATACAGGTAGTAAAC
TCATCTACTTCATTGACTTTGTTTACAGCATGTGGAAGGAGGAATATTTATTGCTAAATCGTAGTTTAAC
ATTCAATAAGTAATACTATTGAAATTCGACAAGATTGGCCGCATGGATGAAAAAGAGGCATTTTGCTTTG
GGAGAATTAGTTCAAATTAGAACTGAAAAAAAAAACTTTACGAGGCAAAAATGTCGGATTGAGATCGTAA
AAGTTCGCTCGTCGTCTTTTGCTTTGTGATTGTTTTCATGGATACATCTTGCTGGATATTTAAATTTTAG
TACTATGTATAAGATATTCTATAAATGTTTTATCACCCAAACCTGTTAGCGCCTTCTTAATTCTATTCAA
TCTGGCTTTTGCTCTGAGACTACTTCTTGGACTTTCACTACTTGTTAGTTATACGGAATTTGTGTAATTA
GAAGTGAAATAATCCTTTCTATTAGTAATGCGAGCTCGAATTCGAGTCTAACTCCTTAACCACTCGGACA
TAGTGACTTATCTGACACTCATTGTAAATTAATATATATATAGGCATTTTGTTTAGTTAAAGGTACTTAA
GTAATTAGTATAAACGAACCAATTTTATAATCAGGAAGTTAAGTGAATGGTAGCACATGTCGTAAAAATT
GTGAATTTTTATTGAATAATATTTTAAATACAAGCCTTTCTAGACTAGGTATACTCATAAACATATATGA
GCAAAAGGATAGAGGAGATTACATTGCATCTTCTACAAATTTATTTATTGCCCTTTACTGAAAAATTAAA
TAATGAGTACTAAATGATAAAAAGCGCTCAGTACAAGAAAGATTGCAAAAATATTGCATTCTTCATGAAT
TAAAGTTGCATATAAGGCATATTGAAAGTAATAGTACTAAAACAGCAGTTAGCGAAAATTAATAGAATTA
TATTCGCAAGACAATTGTGACATTAAATTAAAAAATTGTAGAATTTTTACTATCCTCTTTAACGCCATGA
GCCTTTATAAAAAGGTTAAATTAGTTTTAACATTCTTTTTTTGAGTAAGAGTTTACAATTTATCAAAACC
TGTGTTATTATATTCATTAGTTTCAATTTATTAGCATCTAGAGAAAAATCAATTGGCAGTTACATTGTTG
GAATTTATGAAGAAAAAGAATCTACAACGGAGAATAAGTTGCTGATCGCTTTCCCTAAAATTGTATATTT
TGCTGAGCTTATTTTGACATTTCGTTGAAGTTTTCTCTAATTCGCATTCATTTTAAGTAAAACAATGAGA
AATAAAATTACAAAAAATACAAATTAAAATACAATTTTTAGCTATAATTATAGACGATGCCCTTGTATCC
CATTCTGTCTCGCTTGCCCCTACTTTTTATCTTTTATATACCATAATGAACGCTGCCGCTACTAACCATA
CCCCGATTTTACATTTCGGACTCCCAAGGACGTACAAAATAGAAAACTATAGAAAAAAATAATCAGAAAA
TAGCATGTCATCTCTTTGTAAAACGCGTTTGCAAGAAGAAAGGAAACAATGGAGAAGAGATCATCCATTT
GTATGTAAATTTTAGTAAACTTGAAGAAATCACTAACAACTTCTCTTACTTAGGGATTCTATGCAAAACC
TTGTAAATCATCTGATGGAGGACTCGATTTAATGAATTGGAAGGTTGGAATTCACTGGCCGTCGTTTTAC
AACGTCGTGACTGGGAAAACCCTGGCGTTACCCAACTTAATCGCCTTGCAGCACATCCCCCTTTCGCCAG
CTGGCGTAATAGCGAAGAGGCCCGCACCGATCGCCCTTCCCAACAGTTGCGCAGCCTGAATGGCGAATGG
CGCCTGATGCGGTATTTTCTCCTTACGCATCTGTGCGGTATTTCACACCGCATA
[95 nt withheld, positions 5375-5469]
T
[46 nt withheld, positions 5471-5516]
C
[114 nt withheld, positions 5518-5631]
ACATCGCCCTGATAGACGGTTTTTCGCCCTTTGACGTTGGAGTCCACGTTCTTT
[37 nt withheld, positions 5686-5722]
ACTCTATCTCGGGCTATTCTTTTGATTTATAAGGGATTTTGCCGATTTCGGTCTATTGGTTAAAAAATGA
GCTGATTTAACAAAAATTTAACGCGAATTTTAACAAAATATTAACGTTTACAATTTTATGGTGCACTCTC
AGTACAATCTGCTCTGATGCCGCATAGTTAAGCCAGCCCCGACACCCGCCAACACCCGCTGACGCGCCCT
GACGGGCTTGTCTGCTCCCGGCATCCGCTTACAGACAAGCTGTGACCGTCTCCGGGAGCTGCATGTGTCA
GAGGTTTTCACCGTCATCACCGAAACGCGCGAGACGAAAGGGCCTCGTGATACGCCTATTTTTATAGGTT
AATGTCATGATAATAATGGTTTCTTAGACGTCAGGTGGCACTTTTCGGGGAAATGTGCGCGGAACCCCTA
TTTGTTTATTTTTCTAAATACATTCAAATATGTATCCGCTCATGAGACAATAACCCTGATAAATGCTTCA
ATAATATTGAAAAAGGAAGAGTATGAGTATTCAACATTTCCGTGTCGCCCTTATTCCCTTTTTTGCGGCA
TTTTGCCTTCCTGTTTTTGCTCACCCAGAAACGCTGGTGAAAGTAAAAGATGCTGAAGATCAGTTGGGTG
CACGAGTGGGTTACATCGAACTGGATCTCAACAGCGGTAAGATCCTTGAGAGTTTTCGCCCCGAAGAACG
TTTTCCAATGATGAGCACTTTTAAAGTTCTGCTATGTGGCGCGGTATTATCCCGTATTGACGCCGGGCAA
GAGCAACTCGGTCGCCGCATACACTATTCTCAGAATGACTTGGTTGAGTACTCACCAGTCACAGAAAAGC
ATCTTACGGATGGCATGACAGTAAGAGAATTATGCAGTGCTGCCATAACCATGAGTGATAACACTGCGGC
CAACTTACTTCTGACAACGATCGGAGGACCGAAGGAGCTAACCGCTTTTTTGCACAACATGGGGGATCAT
GTAACTCGCCTTGATCGTTGGGAACCGGAGCTGAATGAAGCCATACCAAACGACGAGCGTGACACCACGA
TGCCTGTAGCAATGGCAACAACGTTGCGCAAACTATTAACTGGCGAACTACTTACTCTAGCTTCCCGGCA
ACAATTAATAGACTGGATGGAGGCGGATAAAGTTGCAGGACCACTTCTGCGCTCGGCCCTTCCGGCTGGC
TGGTTTATTGCTGATAAATCTGGAGCCGGTGAGCGTGGGTCTCGCGGTATCATTGCAGCACTGGGGCCAG
ATGGTAAGCCCTCCCGTATCGTAGTTATCTACACGACGGGGAGTCAGGCAACTATGGATGAACGAAATAG
ACAGATCGCTGAGATAGGTGCCTCACTGATTAAGCATTGGTAACTGTCAGACCAAGTTTACTCATATATA
CTTTAGATTGATTTAAAACTTCATTTTTAATTTAAAAGGATCTAGGTGAAGATCCTTTTTGATAATCTCA
TGACCAAAATCCCTTAACGTGAGTTTTCGTTCCACTGAGCGTCAGACCCCGTAGAAAAGATCAAAGGATC
TTCTTGAGATCCTTTTTTTCTGCGCGTAATCTGCTGCTTGCAAACAAAAAAACCACCGCTACCAGCGGTG
GTTTGTTTGCCGGATCAAGAGCTACCAACTCTTTTTCCGAAGGTAACTGGCTTCAGCAGAGCGCAGATAC
CAAATACTGTCCTTCTAGTGTAGCCGTAGTTAGGCCACCACTTCAAGAACTCTGTAGCACCGCCTACATA
CCTCGCTCTGCTAATCCTGTTACCAGTGGCTGCTGCCAGTGGCGATAAGTCGTGTCTTACCGGGTTGGAC
TCAAGACGATAGTTACCGGATAAGGCGCAGCGGTCGGGCTGAACGGGGGGTTCGTGCACACAGCCCAGCT
TGGAGCGAACGACCTACACCGAACTGAGATACCTACAGCGTGAGCTATGAGAAAGCGCCACGCTTCCCGA
AGGGAGAAAGGCGGACAGGTATCCGGTAAGCGGCAGGGTCGGAACAGGAGAGCGCACGAGGGAGCTTCCA
GGGGGAAACGCCTGGTATCTTTATAGTCCTGTCGGGTTTCGCCACCTCTGACTTGAGCGTCGATTTTTGT
GATGCTCGTCAGGGGGGCGGAGCCTATGGAAAAACGCCAGCAACGCGGCCTTTTTACGGTTCCTGGCCTT
TTGCTGGCCTTTTGCTCACATGTTCTTTCCTGCGTTATCCCCTGATTCTGTGGATAACCGTATTACCGCC
TTTGAGTGAGCTGATACCGCTCGCCGCAGCCGAACGACCGAGCGCAGCGAGTCAGTGAGCGAGGAAGCGG
AAGAGCGCCCAATACGCAAACCGCCTCTCCCCGCGCGTTGGCCGATTCATTAATGCAGCTGGCACGACAG
GTTTCCCGACTGGAAAGCGGGCAGTGAGCGCAACGCAATTAATGTGAGTTAGCTCACTCATTAGGCACCC
CAGGCTTTACACTTTATGCTTCCGGCTCGTATGTTGTGTGGAATTGTGAGCGGATAACAATTTCACACAG
GAAACAGCTATGACCATGATTACGCCAAGCTTGTCGATCGACTACGTCGTTAAGGCCGTTTCTGACAGAG
TAAAATTCTTGAGGGAACTTTCACCATTATGGGAAATGGTTCAAGAAGGTATTGACTTAAACTCCATCAA
ATGGTCAGGTCATTGAGTGTTTTTTATTTGTTGTATTTTTTTTTTTTTAGAGAAAATCCTCCAATATATA
AATTAGGAATCATAGTTTCATGATTTTCTGTTACACCTAACTTTTTGTGTGGTGCCCTCCTCCTTGTCAA
TATTAATGTTAAAGTGCAATTCTTTTTCCTTATCACGTTGAGCCATTAGTATCAATTTGCTTACCTGTAT
TCCTTTACATCCTCCTTTTTCTCCTTCTTGATAAATGTATGTAGATTGCGTATATAGTTTCGTCTACCCT
ATGAACATATTCCATTTTGTAATTTCGTGTCGTTTCTATTATGAATTTCATTTATAAAGTTTATGTACAA
ATATCATAAAAAAAGAGAATCTTTTTAAGCAAGGATTTTCTTAACTTCTTCGGCGACAGCATCACCGACT
TCGGTGGTACTGTTGGAACCACCTAAATCACCAGTTCTGATACCTGCATCCAAAACCTTTTTAACTGCAT
CTTCAATGGCCTTACCTTCTTCAGGCAAGTTCAATGACAATTTCAACATCATTGCAGCAGACAAGATAGT
GGCGATAGGGTTGACCTTATTCTTTGGCAAATCTGGAGCAGAACCGTGGCATGGTTCGTACAAACCAAAT
GCGGTGTTCTTGTCTGGCAAAGAGGCCAAGGACGCAGATGGCAACAAACCCAAGGAACCTGGGATAACGG
AGGCTTCATCGGAGATGATATCACCAAACATGTTGCTGGTGATTATAATACCATTTAGGTGGGTTGGGTT
CTTAACTAGGATCATGGCGGCAGAATCAATCAATTGATGTTGAACCTTCAATGTAGGGAATTCGTTCTTG
ATGGTTTCCTCCACAGTTTTTCTCCATAATCTTGAAGAGGCCAAAACATTAGCTTTATCCAAGGACCAAA
TAGGCAATGGTGGCTCATGTTGTAGGGCCATGAAAGCGGCCATTCTTGTGATTCTTTGCACTTCTGGAAC
GGTGTATTGTTCACTATCCCAAGCGACACCATCACCATCGTCTTCCTTTCTCTTACCAAAGTAAATACCT
CCCACTAATTCTCTGACAACAACGAAGTCAGTACCTTTAGCAAATTGTGGCTTGATTGGAGATAAGTCTA
AAAGAGAGTCGGATGCAAAGTTACATGGTCTTAAGTTGGCGTACAATTGAAGTTCTTTACGGATTTTTAG
TAAACCTTGTTCAGGTCTAACACTACCGGTACCCCATTTAGGACCACCCACAGCACCTAACAAAACGGCA
TCAACCTTCTTGGAGGCTTCCAGCGCCTCATCTGGAAGTGGGACACCTGTAGCATCGATAGCAGCACCAC
CAATTAAATGATTTTCGAAATCGAACTTGACATTGGAACGAACATCAGAAATAGCTTTAAGAACCTTAAT
GGCTTCGGCTGTGATTTCTTGACCAACGTGGTCACCTGGCAAAACGACGATCTTCTTAGGGGCAGACATA
GGGGCAGACATTAGAATGGTATATCCTTGAAATATATATATATATTGCTGAAATGTAAAAGGTAAGAAAA
GTTAGAAAGTAAGACGATTGCTAACCACCTATTGGAAAAAACAATAGGTCCTTAAATAATATTGTCAACT
TCAAGTATTGTGATGCAAGCATTTAGTCATGAACGCTTCTCTATTCTATATGAAAAGCCGGTTCCGGCCT
CTCACCTTTCCTTTTTCTCCCAATTTTTCAGTTGAAAAAGGTATATGCGTCAGGCGACCTCTGAAATTAA
CAAAAAATTTCCAGTCATCGAATTTGATTCTGTGCGATAGCGCCCCTGTGTGTTCTCGTTATGTTGAGGA
AAAAAATAATGGTTGCTAAGAGATTCGAACTCTTGCATCTTACGATACCTGAGTATTCCCACAGTTAACT
GCGGTCAAGATATTTCTTGAATCAGGCGCCTTAGACCGCTCGGCCAAACAACCAATTACTTGTTGAGAAA
TAGAGTATAATTATCCTATAAATATAACGTTTTTGAACACACATGAACAAGGAAGTACAGGACAATTGAT
TTTGAAGAGAATGTGGATTTTGATGTAATTGTTGGGATTCCATTTTTAATAAGGCAATAATATTAGGTAT
GTAGATATACTAGAAGTTCTCCTCGAC
