>Addgene plasmid #79025 | pREP81xN_ccdB | addgene partial sequence | sequence record 151957 | CAT-R 5'-GCAACTGACTGAAATGCCTC-3'
ATATCAACGGTGGTATATCCAGTGATTTTTTTCTCCATTTTAGCTTCCTTAGCTCCTGAAAATCTCGACG
GATCCTAACTCAAAATCCACACATTATACGAGCCGGAAGCATAAAGTGTAAAGCCTGGGGTGCCTAATGC
GGCCGCCATAGTGACTGGATATGTTGTGTTTTACAGTATTATGTAGTCTGTTTTTTATGCAAAATCTAAT
TTAATATATTGATATTTATATCATTTTACGTTTCTCGTTCAGCTTTTTTGTACAAACTTGTCATATGACT
AGTCTCGAGGTATGATTTAACAAAGCGACTATAAGTCAGAAAGTGAGAATGAGATTGAAATAATTAATTC
AACTTATTCAATTGATGATATGCCAGGATTCCTCTTCCATCTTCAATGTTTCGATTAACAGGTCCATTAT
CCGGTTTTTAGTTTCGCTGCACATTGCCGAATGACAATCGGATTCCTTTAAGCTTTGCTTTTGCCCTGTT
TTCTCTCCCCAGTAATCGTTGGGTGACTGAACCATCCAGTAGCCGAGAGTTACGTTTTTCCTGATTTAAT
AAATATCCATATCTATTTGTCTCGTGGTGTTTTACAGCAACTAACCGAAATTACTATTTTGCATCATCCA
ACCATAAAGAGACAACAATAATTCTAGAAAACATATAACAAGTGTTTTTTTCTATTTACGTCTCATACGC
AAAGTCCACTTTACCATGTTTTGGAAACTTGTACCCAACCATTCATTTTTCGATTTTGTAATGAGGCTCT
TTT
