>Addgene plasmid #79025 | pREP81xN_ccdB | addgene partial sequence | sequence record 151958 | M13pUC-Rev 5'-AGCGGATAACAATTTCACACAGG-3'
AGCTTGTCGATCGACTACGTCGTTAAGGCCGTTTCTGACAGAGTAAAATTCTTGAGGGAACTTTCACCAT
TATGGGAAATGGTTCAAGAAGGTATTGACTTAAACTCCATCAAATGGTCAGGTCATTGAGTGTTTTTTAT
TTGTTGTATTTTTTTTTTTTTAGAGAAAATCCTCCAATATATAAATTAGGAATCATAGTTTCATGATTTT
CTGTTACACCTAACTTTTTGTGTGGTGCCCTCCTCCTTGTCAATATTAATGTTAAAGTGCAATTCTTTTT
CCTTATCACGTTGAGCCATTAGTATCAATTTGCTTACCTGTATTCCTTTACATCCTCCTTTTTCTCCTTC
TTGATAAATGTATGTAGATTGCGTATATAGTTTCGTCTACCCTATGAACATATTCCATTTTGTAATTTCG
TGTCGTTTCTATTATGAATTTCATTTATAAAGTTTATGTACAAATATCATAAAAAAAGAGAATCTTTTTA
AGCAAGGATTTTCTTAACTTCTTCGGCGACAGCATCACCGACTTCGGTGGTACTGTTGGAACCACCTAAA
TCACCAGTTCTGATACCTGCATCCAAAACCTTTTTAACTGCATCTTCAATGGCCTTACCTTCTTCAGGCA
AGTTCAATGACAATTTCAACATCATTGCAGCAGACAAGATAGTGGCGATAGGGTTGACCTTATTCTTTGG
CAAATCTGGAGCAGAACCGTGGCATGGTTCGTACAAACCAAATGCGGTGTTCTTGTCTGGCAAAGAGGCC
AAGGACGCAGATGGCAACAAACCCAAGGAACCTGGGATAACGGAGGCTTCATCGGAGATGATATCACC
